>Addgene plasmid #12573 | Ndel1 RNAi | addgene partial sequence | sequence record 19003 | 12573 with LKO.1 5'
ACGCGGGATCCCGCAGGTCTCAGTGTTAGAATTCAAGAGATTCTAACACTGAGACCTGCTTTTTTGGAAA
AGCTTGGCACTGGCCGTCGTTTTACAACGTCGTGACTGGGAAAACCCTGGCGTTACCCAACTTAATCGCC
TTGCAGCACATCCCCCTTTCGCCAGCTGGCGTAATAGCGAAGAGGCCCGCACCGATCGCCCTTCCCAACA
GTTGCGCAGCCTGAATGGCGAATGGCGCCTGATGCGGTATTTTCTCCTTACGCATCTGTGCGGTATTTCA
CACCGCATATGGTGCACTCTCAGTACAATCTGCTCTGATGCCGCATAGTTAAGCCAGCCCCGACACCCGC
CAACACCCGCTGACGCGCCCTGACGGGCTTGTCTGCTCCCGGCATCCGCTTACAGACAAGCTGTGACCGT
CTCCGGGAGCTGCATGTGTCAGAGGTTTTCACCGTCATCACCGAAACGCGCGAGACGAAAGGGCCTCGTG
ATACGCCTATTTTTATAGGTTAATGTCATGATAATAATGGTTTCTTAGACGTCAGGTGGCACTTTTCGGG
GAAATGTGCGCGGAACCCCTATTTGTTTATTTTTCTAAATACATTCAAATATGTATCCGCTCATGAGACA
ATAACCCTGATAAATGCTTCAATAATATTGAAAAAGGAAGAGTATGAGTATTCAACATTTCCGTGTCGCC
CTTATTCCCTTTTTTGCGGCATTTTGCCTTCCTGTTTTTGCTCACCCAGAAACGCTGGTGAAAGTAAAAG
ATGCTGAAGATCAGTTGGGTGCACGAGTGGGTTACATCGAACTGGATCTCAACAG
