[The description below was written by a language model from this plasmid's Addgene catalogue record.]
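Description:
Ndel1 RNAi is a mammalian RNA interference plasmid built on the commercial pSilencer 2.0-U6 backbone (about 3.1 kb without insert), a small non-viral vector designed to express short hairpin RNAs after transfection into mammalian cells. It is propagated in E. coli as a high-copy plasmid under ampicillin selection. No feature table accompanies the record, so the exact positions of the origin, resistance gene and promoter are not documented here. As the backbone name indicates, hairpin expression in this vector series is driven by a U6 promoter, an RNA polymerase III promoter well suited to producing short, defined transcripts. The record lists no mammalian selection marker or reporter.

The payload is a roughly 40 bp shRNA insert, introduced by restriction enzyme cloning, that targets NDEL1 (also known as NUDEL, NDE1L1, EOPA or MITAP1). The insert species is listed as human, and the depositor notes that the targeting sequence corresponds to base pairs 276–294 of Ndel1, a 19-nucleotide stretch. Once transcribed, the hairpin is processed by the cellular RNAi machinery into a small interfering RNA that directs degradation of the Ndel1 message, lowering protein levels.

The construct is intended for loss-of-function experiments on Ndel1. The associated publication examined how Ndel1 acts with LIS1 and cytoplasmic dynein in a shared pathway controlling the positioning of cortical neurons, so the plasmid is a natural tool for knockdown studies of neuronal migration and dynein-related functions.
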