Addgene plasmid #12573: Ndel1 RNAi
Depositing lab: Li-Huei Tsai. Depositing organization: Harvard Medical School. Publication: Ndel1 operates in a common pathway with LIS1 and cytoplasmic dynein to regulate cortical neuronal positioning. Shu T, Ayala R, Nguyen MD, Xie Z, Gleeson JG, Tsai LH. Neuron. 2004 Oct 14. 44(2):263-77. 10.1016/j.neuron.2004.09.030 PubMed 15473966.
Backbone
  Vector backbone: pSilencer 2.0-U6
  Backbone manufacturer: Ambion
  Backbone size w/o insert (bp): 3130
  Vector type: Mammalian Expression, RNAi
Growth in bacteria
  Bacterial resistance: Ampicillin, 100 μg/mL
  Growth temperature: 37°C
  Growth strain: DH5alpha
  Copy number: High Copy
Gene/Insert
  Gene/Insert name: Ndel1 shRNA (alt name: Ndel1)
  Species: H. sapiens (human)
  Insert size (bp): 40
  Entrez Gene: NDEL1 (a.k.a. EOPA, MITAP1, NDE1L1, NDE2, NUDEL)
  Cloning method: Restriction Enzyme
  Sequencing primers: 5′ LKO.1 5'
Terms and licenses: Academic/Nonprofit Terms; Industry Terms: Not Available to Industry
Depositor comments: Ndel1 base pair 276-294: GCAGG TCTCA GTGTT AGAA.
How to cite: Ndel1 RNAi was a gift from Li-Huei Tsai (Addgene plasmid # 12573 ; http://n2t.net/addgene:12573 ; RRID:Addgene_12573)
